>Addgene plasmid #77263 | MAP2K5 gRNA (BRDN0001147345) | addgene full sequence | sequence record 187422 | Addgene Assembled Sequence
CCCGGGTGCAAAGATGGATAAAGTTTTAAACAGAGAGGAATCTTTGCAGCTAATGGACCTTCTAGGTCTT
GAAAGGAGTGGGAATTGGCTCCGGTGCCCGTCAGTGGGCAGAGCGCACATCGCCCACAGTCCCCGAGAAG
TTGGGGGGAGGGGTCGGCAATTGATCCGGTGCCTAGAGAAGGTGGCGCGGGGTAAACTGGGAAAGTGATG
TCGTGTACTGGCTCCGCCTTTTTCCCGAGGGTGGGGGAGAACCGTATATAAGTGCAGTAGTCGCCGTGAA
CGTTCTTTTTCGCAACGGGTTTGCCGCCAGAACACAGGTAAGTGCCGTGTGTGGTTCCCGCGGGCCTGGC
CTCTTTACGGGTTATGGCCCTTGCGTGCCTTGAATTACTTCCACCTGGCTGCAGTACGTGATTCTTGATC
CCGAGCTTCGGGTTGGAAGTGGGTGGGAGAGTTCGAGGCCTTGCGCTTAAGGAGCCCCTTCGCCTCGTGC
TTGAGTTGAGGCCTGGCCTGGGCGCTGGGGCCGCCGCGTGCGAATCTGGTGGCACCTTCGCGCCTGTCTC
GCTGCTTTCGATAAGTCTCTAGCCATTTAAAATTTTTGATGACCTGCTGCGACGCTTTTTTTCTGGCAAG
ATAGTCTTGTAAATGCGGGCCAAGATCTGCACACTGGTATTTCGGTTTTTGGGGCCGCGGGCGGCGACGG
GGCCCGTGCGTCCCAGCGCACATGTTCGGCGAGGCGGGGCCTGCGAGCGCGGCCACCGAGAATCGGACGG
GGGTAGTCTCAAGCTGGCCGGCCTGCTCTGGTGCCTGGCCTCGCGCCGCCGTGTATCGCCCCGCCCTGGG
CGGCAAGGCTGGCCCGGTCGGCACCAGTTGCGTGAGCGGAAAGATGGCCGCTTCCCGGCCCTGCTGCAGG
GAGCTCAAAATGGAGGACGCGGCGCTCGGGAGAGCGGGCGGGTGAGTCACCCACACAAAGGAAAAGGGCC
TTTCCGTCCTCAGCCGTCGCTTCATGTGACTCCACGGAGTACCGGGCGCCGTCCAGGCACCTCGATTAGT
TCTCGAGCTTTTGGAGTACGTCGTCTTTAGGTTGGGGGGAGGGGTTTTATGCGATGGAGTTTCCCCACAC
TGAGTGGGTGGAGACTGAAGTTAGGCCAGCTTGGCACTTGATGTAATTCTCCTTGGAATTTGCCCTTTTT
GAGTTTGGATCTTGGTTCATTCTCAAGCCTCAGACAGTGGTTCAAAGTTTTTTTCTTCCATTTCAGGTGT
CGTGACGTACGGCCACCATGACCGAGTACAAGCCCACGGTGCGCCTCGCCACCCGCGACGACGTCCCCAG
GGCCGTACGCACCCTCGCCGCCGCGTTCGCCGACTACCCCGCCACGCGCCACACCGTCGATCCGGACCGC
CACATCGAGCGGGTCACCGAGCTGCAAGAACTCTTCCTCACGCGCGTCGGGCTCGACATCGGCAAGGTGT
GGGTCGCGGACGACGGCGCCGCCGTGGCGGTCTGGACCACGCCGGAGAGCGTCGAAGCGGGGGCGGTGTT
CGCCGAGATCGGCCCGCGCATGGCCGAGTTGAGCGGTTCCCGGCTGGCCGCGCAGCAACAGATGGAAGGC
CTCCTGGCGCCGCACCGGCCCAAGGAGCCCGCGTGGTTCCTGGCCACCGTCGGAGTCTCGCCCGACCACC
AGGGCAAGGGTCTGGGCAGCGCCGTCGTGCTCCCCGGAGTGGAGGCGGCCGAGCGCGCCGGGGTGCCCGC
CTTCCTGGAGACCTCCGCGCCCCGCAACCTCCCCTTCTACGAGCGGCTCGGCTTCACCGTCACCGCCGAC
GTCGAGGTGCCCGAAGGACCGCGCACCTGGTGCATGACCCGCAAGCCCGGTGCCTGAACGCGTTAAGTCG
ACAATCAACCTCTGGATTACAAAATTTGTGAAAGATTGACTGGTATTCTTAACTATGTTGCTCCTTTTAC
GCTATGTGGATACGCTGCTTTAATGCCTTTGTATCATGCTATTGCTTCCCGTATGGCTTTCATTTTCTCC
TCCTTGTATAAATCCTGGTTGCTGTCTCTTTATGAGGAGTTGTGGCCCGTTGTCAGGCAACGTGGCGTGG
TGTGCACTGTGTTTGCTGACGCAACCCCCACTGGTTGGGGCATTGCCACCACCTGTCAGCTCCTTTCCGG
GACTTTCGCTTTCCCCCTCCCTATTGCCACGGCGGAACTCATCGCCGCCTGCCTTGCCCGCTGCTGGACA
GGGGCTCGGCTGTTGGGCACTGACAATTCCGTGGTGTTGTCGGGGAAATCATCGTCCTTTCCTTGGCTGC
TCGCCTGTGTTGCCACCTGGATTCTGCGCGGGACGTCCTTCTGCTACGTCCCTTCGGCCCTCAATCCAGC
GGACCTTCCTTCCCGCGGCCTGCTGCCGGCTCTGCGGCCTCTTCCGCGTCTTCGCCTTCGCCCTCAGACG
AGTCGGATCTCCCTTTGGGCCGCCTCCCCGCGTCGACTTTAAGACCAATGACTTACAAGGCAGCTGTAGA
TCTTAGCCACTTTTTAAAAGAAAAGGGGGGACTGGAAGGGCTAATTCACTCCCAACGAAGACAAGATCTG
CTTTTTGCTTGTACTGGGTCTCTCTGGTTAGACCAGATCTGAGCCTGGGAGCTCTCTGGCTAACTAGGGA
ACCCACTGCTTAAGCCTCAATAAAGCTTGCCTTGAGTGCTTCAAGTAGTGTGTGCCCGTCTGTTGTGTGA
CTCTGGTAACTAGAGATCCCTCAGACCCTTTTAGTCAGTGTGGAAAATCTCTAGCAGTACGTATAGTAGT
TCATGTCATCTTATTATTCAGTATTTATAACTTGCAAAGAAATGAATATCAGAGAGTGAGAGGAACTTGT
TTATTGCAGCTTATAATGGTTACAAATAAAGCAATAGCATCACAAATTTCACAAATAAAGCATTTTTTTC
ACTGCATTCTAGTTGTGGTTTGTCCAAACTCATCAATGTATCTTATCATGTCTGGCTCTAGCTATCCCGC
CCCTAACTCCGCCCATCCCGCCCCTAACTCCGCCCAGTTCCGCCCATTCTCCGCCCCATGGCTGACTAAT
TTTTTTTATTTATGCAGAGGCCGAGGCCGCCTCGGCCTCTGAGCTATTCCAGAAGTAGTGAGGAGGCTTT
TTTGGAGGCCTAGGGACGTACCCAATTCGCCCTATAGTGAGTCGTATTACGCGCGCTCACTGGCCGTCGT
TTTACAACGTCGTGACTGGGAAAACCCTGGCGTTACCCAACTTAATCGCCTTGCAGCACATCCCCCTTTC
GCCAGCTGGCGTAATAGCGAAGAGGCCCGCACCGATCGCCCTTCCCAACAGTTGCGCAGCCTGAATGGCG
AATGGG
[124 nt withheld, positions 3367-3490]
C
[91 nt withheld, positions 3492-3582]
A
[49 nt withheld, positions 3584-3632]
CCTTTGACGTTGGAGTCCACGTTCTTT
[37 nt withheld, positions 3660-3696]
ACCCTATCTCGGTCTATTCTTTTGATTTATAAGGGATTTTGCCGATTTCGGCCTATTGGTTAAAAAATGA
GCTGATTTAACAAAAATTTAACGCGAATTTTAACAAAATATTAACGCTTACAATTTAGGTGGCACTTTTC
GGGGAAATGTGCGCGGAACCCCTATTTGTTTATTTTTCTAAATACATTCAAATATGTATCCGCTCATGAG
ACAATAACCCTGATAAATGCTTCAATAATATTGAAAAAGGAAGAGTATGAGTATTCAACATTTCCGTGTC
GCCCTTATTCCCTTTTTTGCGGCATTTTGCCTTCCTGTTTTTGCTCACCCAGAAACGCTGGTGAAAGTAA
AAGATGCTGAAGATCAGTTGGGTGCACGAGTGGGTTACATCGAACTGGATCTCAACAGCGGTAAGATCCT
TGAGAGTTTTCGCCCCGAAGAACGTTTTCCAATGATGAGCACTTTTAAAGTTCTGCTATGTGGCGCGGTA
TTATCCCGTATTGACGCCGGGCAAGAGCAACTCGGTCGCCGCATACACTATTCTCAGAATGACTTGGTTG
AGTACTCACCAGTCACAGAAAAGCATCTTACGGATGGCATGACAGTAAGAGAATTATGCAGTGCTGCCAT
AACCATGAGTGATAACACTGCGGCCAACTTACTTCTGACAACGATCGGAGGACCGAAGGAGCTAACCGCT
TTTTTGCACAACATGGGGGATCATGTAACTCGCCTTGATCGTTGGGAACCGGAGCTGAATGAAGCCATAC
CAAACGACGAGCGTGACACCACGATGCCTGTAGCAATGGCAACAACGTTGCGCAAACTATTAACTGGCGA
ACTACTTACTCTAGCTTCCCGGCAACAATTAATAGACTGGATGGAGGCGGATAAAGTTGCAGGACCACTT
CTGCGCTCGGCCCTTCCGGCTGGCTGGTTTATTGCTGATAAATCTGGAGCCGGTGAGCGTGGGTCTCGCG
GTATCATTGCAGCACTGGGGCCAGATGGTAAGCCCTCCCGTATCGTAGTTATCTACACGACGGGGAGTCA
GGCAACTATGGATGAACGAAATAGACAGATCGCTGAGATAGGTGCCTCACTGATTAAGCATTGGTAACTG
TCAGACCAAGTTTACTCATATATACTTTAGATTGATTTAAAACTTCATTTTTAATTTAAAAGGATCTAGG
TGAAGATCCTTTTTGATAATCTCATGACCAAAATCCCTTAACGTGAGTTTTCGTTCCACTGAGCGTCAGA
CCCCGTAGAAAAGATCAAAGGATCTTCTTGAGATCCTTTTTTTCTGCGCGTAATCTGCTGCTTGCAAACA
AAAAAACCACCGCTACCAGCGGTGGTTTGTTTGCCGGATCAAGAGCTACCAACTCTTTTTCCGAAGGTAA
CTGGCTTCAGCAGAGCGCAGATACCAAATACTGTTCTTCTAGTGTAGCCGTAGTTAGGCCACCACTTCAA
GAACTCTGTAGCACCGCCTACATACCTCGCTCTGCTAATCCTGTTACCAGTGGCTGCTGCCAGTGGCGAT
AAGTCGTGTCTTACCGGGTTGGACTCAAGACGATAGTTACCGGATAAGGCGCAGCGGTCGGGCTGAACGG
GGGGTTCGTGCACACAGCCCAGCTTGGAGCGAACGACCTACACCGAACTGAGATACCTACAGCGTGAGCT
ATGAGAAAGCGCCACGCTTCCCGAAGGGAGAAAGGCGGACAGGTATCCGGTAAGCGGCAGGGTCGGAACA
GGAGAGCGCACGAGGGAGCTTCCAGGGGGAAACGCCTGGTATCTTTATAGTCCTGTCGGGTTTCGCCACC
TCTGACTTGAGCGTCGATTTTTGTGATGCTCGTCAGGGGGGCGGAGCCTATGGAAAAACGCCAGCAACGC
GGCCTTTTTACGGTTCCTGGCCTTTTGCTGGCCTTTTGCTCACATGTTCTTTCCTGCGTTATCCCCTGAT
TCTGTGGATAACCGTATTACCGCCTTTGAGTGAGCTGATACCGCTCGCCGCAGCCGAACGACCGAGCGCA
GCGAGTCAGTGAGCGAGGAAGCGGAAGAGCGCCCAATACGCAAACCGCCTCTCCCCGCGCGTTGGCCGAT
TCATTAATGCAGCTGGCACGACAGGTTTCCCGACTGGAAAGCGGGCAGTGAGCGCAACGCAATTAATGTG
AGTTAGCTCACTCATTAGGCACCCCAGGCTTTACACTTTATGCTTCCGGCTCGTATGTTGTGTGGAATTG
TGAGCGGATAACAATTTCACACAGGAAACAGCTATGACCATGATTACGCCAAGCGCGCAATTAACCCTCA
CTAAAGGGAACAAAAGCTGGAGCTGCAAGCTTAATGTAGTCTTATGCAATACTCTTGTAGTCTTGCAACA
TGGTAACGATGAGTTAGCAACATGCCTTACAAGGAGAGAAAAAGCACCGTGCATGCCGATTGGTGGAAGT
AAGGTGGTACGATCGTGCCTTATTAGGAAGGCAACAGACGGGTCTGACATGGATTGGACGAACCACTGAA
TTGCCGCATTGCAGAGATATTGTATTTAAGTGCCTAGCTCGATACATAAACGGGTCTCTCTGGTTAGACC
AGATCTGAGCCTGGGAGCTCTCTGGCTAACTAGGGAACCCACTGCTTAAGCCTCAATAAAGCTTGCCTTG
AGTGCTTCAAGTAGTGTGTGCCCGTCTGTTGTGTGACTCTGGTAACTAGAGATCCCTCAGACCCTTTTAG
TCAGTGTGGAAAATCTCTAGCAGTGGCGCCCGAACAGGGACTTGAAAGCGAAAGGGAAACCAGAGGAGCT
CTCTCGACGCAGGACTCGGCTTGCTGAAGCGCGCACGGCAAGAGGCGAGGGGCGGCGACTGGTGAGTACG
CCAAAAATTTTGACTAGCGGAGGCTAGAAGGAGAGAGATGGGTGCGAGAGCGTCAGTATTAAGCGGGGGA
GAATTAGATCGCGATGGGAAAAAATTCGGTTAAGGCCAGGGGGAAAGAAAAAATATAAATTAAAACATAT
AGTATGGGCAAGCAGGGAGCTAGAACGATTCGCAGTTAATCCTGGCCTGTTAGAAACATCAGAAGGCTGT
AGACAAATACTGGGACAGCTACAACCATCCCTTCAGACAGGATCAGAAGAACTTAGATCATTATATAATA
CAGTAGCAACCCTCTATTGTGTGCATCAAAGGATAGAGATAAAAGACACCAAGGAAGCTTTAGACAAGAT
AGAGGAAGAGCAAAACAAAAGTAAGACCACCGCACAGCAAGCGGCCGCTGATCTTCAGACCTGGAGGAGG
AGATATGAGGGACAATTGGAGAAGTGAATTATATAAATATAAAGTAGTAAAAATTGAACCATTAGGAGTA
GCACCCACCAAGGCAAAGAGAAGAGTGGTGCAGAGAGAAAAAAGAGCAGTGGGAATAGGAGCTTTGTTCC
TTGGGTTCTTGGGAGCAGCAGGAAGCACTATGGGCGCAGCGTCAATGACGCTGACGGTACAGGCCAGACA
ATTATTGTCTGGTATAGTGCAGCAGCAGAACAATTTGCTGAGGGCTATTGAGGCGCAACAGCATCTGTTG
CAACTCACAGTCTGGGGCATCAAGCAGCTCCAGGCAAGAATCCTGGCTGTGGAAAGATACCTAAAGGATC
AACAGCTCCTGGGGATTTGGGGTTGCTCTGGAAAACTCATTTGCACCACTGCTGTGCCTTGGAATGCTAG
TTGGAGTAATAAATCTCTGGAACAGATTTGGAATCACACGACCTGGATGGAGTGGGACAGAGAAATTAAC
AATTACACAAGCTTAATACACTCCTTAATTGAAGAATCGCAAAACCAGCAAGAAAAGAATGAACAAGAAT
TATTGGAATTAGATAAATGGGCAAGTTTGTGGAATTGGTTTAACATAACAAATTGGCTGTGGTATATAAA
ATTATTCATAATGATAGTAGGAGGCTTGGTAGGTTTAAGAATAGTTTTTGCTGTACTTTCTATAGTGAAT
AGAGTTAGGCAGGGATATTCACCATTATCGTTTCAGACCCACCTCCCAACCCCGAGGGGACCCAGAGAGG
GCCTATTTCCCATGATTCCTTCATATTTGCATATACGATACAAGGCTGTTAGAGAGATAATTAGAATTAA
TTTGACTGTAAACACAAAGATATTAGTACAAAATACGTGACGTAGAAAGTAATAATTTCTTGGGTAGTTT
GCAGTTTTAAAATTATGTTTTAAAATGGACTATCATATGCTTACCGTAACTTGAAAGTATTTCGATTTCT
TGGCTTTATATATCTTGTGGAAAGGACGAAACACCGTATCGGGACACTCTTGGTCAGTTTTAGAGCTAGA
AATAGCAAGTTAAAATAAGGCTAGTCCGTTATCAACTTGAAAAAGTGGCACCGAGTCGGTGCTTTTTTAA
GCTTGGCGTAACTAGATCTTGAGACAAATGGCAGTATTCATCCACAATTTTAAAAGAAAAGGGGGGATTG
GGGGGTACAGTGCAGGGGAAAGAATAGTAGACATAATAGCAACAGACATACAAACTAAAGAATTACAAAA
ACAAATTACAAAAATTCAAAATTTTCGGGTTTATTACAGGGACAGCAGAGATCCACTTTGGCGCCGGCTC
GAGGGGG
Features (pLannotate 1.2.2; 29 found; start..end, strand, type, name):
     14..80      +  CDS            small t antigen (fragment): SV40 (simian virus 40) small t antigen
    106..317     +  promoter       EF-1α core promoter: core promoter for human elongation factor EF-1α
    318..1256    +  intron         EF-1α intron A: intron upstream of the start codon of human EF-1α
   1278..1877    +  CDS            PuroR (fragment): puromycin N-acetyltransferase; pac from Streptomyces; confers resistance to puromycin
   1893..2481    +  misc_feature   WPRE: woodchuck hepatitis virus posttranscriptional regulatory element
   2532..2551    +  misc_feature   cPPT/CTS (fragment): central polypurine tract and central termination sequence of HIV-1
   2553..2786    +  LTR            3' LTR (ΔU3): self-inactivating 3' long terminal repeat (LTR) from HIV-1
   2864..2985    +  polyA_signal   SV40 poly(A) signal: SV40 polyadenylation signal
   3025..3160    +  rep_origin     SV40 ori: SV40 origin of replication
   3181..3199    -  promoter       T7 promoter: promoter for bacteriophage T7 RNA polymerase
   3207..3362    +  CDS            lacZα (fragment): LacZα fragment of β-galactosidase; lacZ fragment
   3367..3795    +  rep_origin     f1 ori (sequence partly withheld): f1 bacteriophage origin of replication; arrow indicates direction of (+) strand synthesis
   3848..3952    +  promoter       AmpR promoter: bla
   3953..4813    +  CDS            AmpR: β-lactamase; bla; confers resistance to ampicillin, carbenicillin, and related antibiotics
   4984..5572    +  rep_origin     ori: high-copy-number ColE1/pMB1/pBR322/pUC origin of replication
   5755..5847    +  CDS            lacI (fragment): lac repressor; lacI; The lac repressor binds to the lac operator to inhibit transcription in E. coli. This inhibition can be relieved by adding lactose or isopropyl-β-D-thiogalactopyranoside (IPTG).
   5860..5881    +  protein_bind   CAP binding site: CAP binding activates transcription in the presence of cAMP. E. coli catabolite activator protein
   5896..5926    +  promoter       lac promoter: promoter for the E. coli lac operon
   5934..5950    +  protein_bind   lac operator: The lac repressor binds to the lac operator to inhibit transcription in E. coli. This inhibition can be relieved by adding lactose or isopropyl-β-D-thiogalactopyranoside (IPTG). lac repressor encoded by lacI
   5995..6013    +  promoter       T3 promoter: promoter for bacteriophage T3 RNA polymerase
   6041..6267    +  promoter       RSV promoter: Rous sarcoma virus enhancer/promoter
   6268..6448    +  LTR            5' LTR (truncated): truncated 5' long terminal repeat (LTR) from HIV-1
   6495..6620    +  misc_feature   HIV-1 Ψ: packaging signal of human immunodeficiency virus type 1
   6604..6967    +  CDS            HIV-1 gag (fragment): gag protein from human immunodeficiency virus 1; gag
   7113..7346    +  misc_feature   RRE: The Rev response element (RRE) of HIV-1 allows for Rev-dependent mRNA export from the nucleus to the cytoplasm.
   7723..7749    +  CDS            Rev (fragment): human immunodeficiency virus 1 (HIV-1) Rev protein; rev; enhances nuclear export of unspliced and incompletely spliced viral mRNAs
   7753..7993    +  promoter       U6 promoter: RNA polymerase III promoter for human U6 snRNA
   8023..8098    +  misc_RNA       gRNA scaffold: guide RNA scaffold for the Streptococcus pyogenes CRISPR/Cas9 system
   8154..8271    +  misc_feature   cPPT/CTS: central polypurine tract and central termination sequence of HIV-1
