[The description below was written by a language model from this plasmid's Addgene catalogue record and pLannotate feature annotations shown in this document.]
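Description:
MAP2K5 gRNA (BRDN0001147345) is a third-generation lentiviral guide RNA plasmid built on the lentiGuide-Puro backbone and designed to target human MAP2K5 (also known as MEK5), a MAP kinase kinase. It is propagated in E. coli as a high-copy plasmid through a ColE1/pUC-type origin with ampicillin selection from the β-lactamase gene. The annotated 8.3 kb sequence also carries an f1 origin, an SV40 origin and poly(A) signal, and residual lac and T7/T3 cloning-vector elements outside the viral cassette.

The lentiviral genome is transcribed from a chimeric RSV promoter fused to a truncated HIV-1 5' LTR, which makes packaging Tat-independent. It includes the Ψ packaging signal with a partial gag region, the Rev response element for nuclear export of the full-length RNA, a cPPT/CTS, and a self-inactivating ΔU3 3' LTR. Within this frame, a human U6 RNA polymerase III promoter drives the MAP2K5-specific spacer joined to the Streptococcus pyogenes Cas9 guide scaffold. Downstream, an EF-1α core promoter with its intron A expresses puromycin N-acetyltransferase for selection of transduced mammalian cells, followed by a WPRE that enhances transcript expression.

The plasmid does not encode Cas9, so it must be paired with a separate Cas9 vector or used in cells that already express the nuclease. The guide was designed against several MAP2K5 reference transcripts and is one member of a human kinome gRNA collection associated with work on optimised sgRNA design. It is typically used for CRISPR knockout of MAP2K5 in human cells by lentiviral delivery.
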