Addgene plasmid #77263: MAP2K5 gRNA (BRDN0001147345)
Purpose: 3rd generation lentiviral gRNA plasmid targeting human MAP2K5
Depositing lab: John Doench & David Root. Depositing organization: Broad Institute. Publication: Optimized sgRNA design to maximize activity and minimize off-target effects of CRISPR-Cas9. Doench JG, Fusi N, Sullender M, Hegde M, Vaimberg EW, Donovan KF, Smith I, Tothova Z, Wilen C, Orchard R, Virgin HW, Listgarten J, Root DE. Nat Biotechnol. 2016 Jan 18. doi: 10.1038/nbt.3437. PubMed 26780180.
Backbone
  Vector backbone: lentiGuide-Puro
  Backbone manufacturer: Zhang Lab (Addgene plasmid # 52963)
  Vector type: Mammalian Expression, Lentiviral, CRISPR
  Selectable markers: Puromycin
Growth in bacteria
  Bacterial resistance: Ampicillin, 100 μg/mL
  Growth temperature: 37°C
  Growth strain: DH5alpha
  Copy number: High Copy
Gene/Insert
  Gene/Insert name: MAP2K5 (alt names: MAP2K5; NM_001206804.1)
  gRNA/shRNA sequence: TATCGGGACACTCTTGGTCA
  Species: H. sapiens (human)
  Entrez Gene: MAP2K5 (a.k.a. HsT17454, MAPKK5, MEK5, PRKMK5)
  Promoter: hU6
  Cloning method: Unknown
  Sequencing primers: 5′ U6-F; 3′ pS2-R
Terms and licenses: Academic/Nonprofit Terms; Industry Terms: Not Available to Industry
Depositor comments: The gRNA was designed to target the following Genbank reference sequence(s): NM_001206804.1,NM_002757.3,NM_145160.2. Note that this plasmid does NOT contain Cas9. It should be used in conjunction with lentiCas9-Blast (Addgene #52962) or otherwise with cell lines already expressing Cas9. Browse the full kinome gRNA library at http://www.addgene.org/pooled-library/broadgpp-human-kinome/ or visit http://www.broadinstitute.org/rnai/public/ for detailed protocols and information.
How to cite: MAP2K5 gRNA (BRDN0001147345) was a gift from John Doench & David Root (Addgene plasmid # 77263 ; http://n2t.net/addgene:77263 ; RRID:Addgene_77263)
