>Addgene plasmid #77263 | MAP2K5 gRNA (BRDN0001147345) | depositor partial sequence | sequence record 144723 | Target Sequence
TATCGGGACACTCTTGGTCA
