>Addgene plasmid #77263 | MAP2K5 gRNA (BRDN0001147345) | addgene partial sequence | sequence record 187421 | hU6-F
GACGTAGAAAGTAATAATTTCTTGGGTAGTTTGCAGTTTTAAAATTATGTTTTAAAATGGACTATCATAT
GCTTACCGTAACTTGAAAGTATTTCGATTTCTTGGCTTTATATATCTTGTGGAAAGGACGAAACACCGTA
TCGGGACACTCTTGGTCAGTTTTAGAGCTAGAAATAGCAAGTTAAAATAAGGCTAGTCCGTTATCAACTT
GAAAAAGTGGCACCGAGTCGGTGCTTTTTTAAGCTTGGCGTAACTAGATCTTGAGACAAATGGCAGTATT
CATCCACAATTTTAAAAGAAAAGGGGGGATTGGGGGGTACAGTGCAGGGGAAAGAATAGTAGACATAATA
GCAACAGACATACAAACTAAAGAATTACAAAAACAAATTACAAAAATTCAAAATTTTCGGGTTTATTACA
GGGACAGCAGAGATCCACTTTGGCGCCGGCTCGAGGGGGCCCGGGTGCAAAGATGGATAAAGTTTTAAAC
AGAGAGGAATCTTTGCAGCTAATGGACCTTCTAGGTCTTGAAAGGAGTGGGAATTGGCTCCGGTGCCCGT
CAGTGGGCAG
